>Addgene plasmid #191800 | pET-28a(+)-His(6)-AtPCO3(wt) | addgene full sequence | sequence record 379996 | Addgene NGS Result
GTTTGCGTATTGGGCGCCAGGGTGGTTTTTCTTTTCACCAGTGAGACGGGCAACAGCTGATTGCCCTTCA
CCGCCTGGCCCTGAGAGAGTTGCAGCAAGCGGTCCACGCTGGTTTGCCCCAGCAGGCGAAAATCCTGTTT
GATGGTGGTTAACGGCGGGATATAACATGAGCTGTCTTCGGTATCGTCGTATCCCACTACCGAGATATCC
GCACCAACGCGCAGCCCGGACTCGGTAATGGCGCGCATTGCGCCCAGCGCCATCTGATCGTTGGCAACCA
GCATCGCAGTGGGAACGATGCCCTCATTCAGCATTTGCATGGTTTGTTGAAAACCGGACATGGCACTCCA
GTCGCCTTCCCGTTCCGCTATCGGCTGAATTTGATTGCGAGTGAGATATTTATGCCAGCCAGCCAGACGC
AGACGCGCCGAGACAGAACTTAATGGGCCCGCTAACAGCGCGATTTGCTGGTGACCCAATGCGACCAGAT
GCTCCACGCCCAGTCGCGTACCGTCTTCATGGGAGAAAATAATACTGTTGATGGGTGTCTGGTCAGAGAC
ATCAAGAAATAACGCCGGAACATTAGTGCAGGCAGCTTCCACAGCAATGGCATCCTGGTCATCCAGCGGA
TAGTTAATGATCAGCCCACTGACGCGTTGCGCGAGAAGATTGTGCACCGCCGCTTTACAGGCTTCGACGC
CGCTTCGTTCTACCATCGACACCACCACGCTGGCACCCAGTTGATCGGCGCGAGATTTAATCGCCGCGAC
AATTTGCGACGGCGCGTGCAGGGCCAGACTGGAGGTGGCAACGCCAATCAGCAACGACTGTTTGCCCGCC
AGTTGTTGTGCCACGCGGTTGGGAATGTAATTCAGCTCCGCCATCGCCGCTTCCACTTTTTCCCGCGTTT
TCGCAGAAACGTGGCTGGCCTGGTTCACCACGCGGGAAACGGTCTGATAAGAGACACCGGCATACTCTGC
GACATCGTATAACGTTACTGGTTTCACATTCACCACCCTGAATTGACTCTCTTCCGGGCGCTATCATGCC
ATACCGCGAAAGGTTTTGCGCCATTCGATGGTGTCCGGGATCTCGACGCTCTCCCTTATGCGACTCCTGC
ATTAGGAAGCAGCCCAGTAGTAGGTTGAGGCCGTTGAGCACCGCCGCCGCAAGGAATGGTGCATGCAAGG
AGATGGCGCCCAACAGTCCCCCGGCCACGGGGCCTGCCACCATACCCACGCCGAAACAAGCGCTCATGAG
CCCGAAGTGGCGAGCCCGATCTTCCCCATCGGTGATGTCGGCGATATAGGCGCCAGCAACCGCACCTGTG
GCGCCGGTGATGCCGGCCACGATGCGTCCGGCGTAGAGGATCGAGATCTCGATCCCGCGAAATTAATACG
ACTCACTATAGGGGAATTGTGAGCGGATAACAATTCCCCTCTAGAAATAATTTTGTTTAACTTTAAGAAG
GAGATATACCATGGGCAGCAGCCATCATCATCATCATCACAGCAGCGGCCTGGTGCCGCGCGGCAGCCAT
[846 nt withheld, positions 1541-2386]
TAGCTCGAGCACCACCACCACCACCACTGAGATCCGGCTGCTAACAAAGCCCGAAAGGAAGCTGAGTTGG
CTGCTGCCACCGCTGAGCAATAACTAGCATAACCCCTTGGGGCCTCTAAACGGGTCTTGAGGGGTTTTTT
GCTGAAAGGAGGAACTATATCCGGATTGGCGAATGGG
[124 nt withheld, positions 2564-2687]
C
[91 nt withheld, positions 2689-2779]
A
[49 nt withheld, positions 2781-2829]
CCTTTGACGTTGGAGTCCACGTTCTTT
[37 nt withheld, positions 2857-2893]
ACCCTATCTCGGTCTATTCTTTTGATTTATAAGGGATTTTGCCGATTTCGGCCTATTGGTTAAAAAATGA
GCTGATTTAACAAAAATTTAACGCGAATTTTAACAAAATATTAACGCTTACAATTTAGGTGGCACTTTTC
GGGGAAATGTGCGCGGAACCCCTATTTGTTTATTTTTCTAAATACATTCAAATATGTATCCGCTCATGAA
TTAATTCTTAGAAAAACTCATCGAGCATCAAATGAAACTGCAATTTATTCATATCAGGATTATCAATACC
ATATTTTTGAAAAAGCCGTTTCTGTAATGAAGGAGAAAACTCACCGAGGCAGTTCCATAGGATGGCAAGA
TCCTGGTATCGGTCTGCGATTCCGACTCGTCCAACATCAATACAACCTATTAATTTCCCCTCGTCAAAAA
TAAGGTTATCAAGTGAGAAATCACCATGAGTGACGACTGAATCCGGTGAGAATGGCAAAAGTTTATGCAT
TTCTTTCCAGACTTGTTCAACAGGCCAGCCATTACGCTCGTCATCAAAATCACTCGCATCAACCAAACCG
TTATTCATTCGTGATTGCGCCTGAGCGAGACGAAATACGCGATCGCTGTTAAAAGGACAATTACAAACAG
GAATCGAATGCAACCGGCGCAGGAACACTGCCAGCGCATCAACAATATTTTCACCTGAATCAGGATATTC
TTCTAATACCTGGAATGCTGTTTTCCCGGGGATCGCAGTGGTGAGTAACCATGCATCATCAGGAGTACGG
ATAAAATGCTTGATGGTCGGAAGAGGCATAAATTCCGTCAGCCAGTTTAGTCTGACCATCTCATCTGTAA
CATCATTGGCAACGCTACCTTTGCCATGTTTCAGAAACAACTCTGGCGCATCGGGCTTCCCATACAATCG
ATAGATTGTCGCACCTGATTGCCCGACATTATCGCGAGCCCATTTATACCCATATAAATCAGCATCCATG
TTGGAATTTAATCGCGGCCTAGAGCAAGACGTTTCCCGTTGAATATGGCTCATAACACCCCTTGTATTAC
TGTTTATGTAAGCAGACAGTTTTATTGTTCATGACCAAAATCCCTTAACGTGAGTTTTCGTTCCACTGAG
CGTCAGACCCCGTAGAAAAGATCAAAGGATCTTCTTGAGATCCTTTTTTTCTGCGCGTAATCTGCTGCTT
GCAAACAAAAAAACCACCGCTACCAGCGGTGGTTTGTTTGCCGGATCAAGAGCTACCAACTCTTTTTCCG
AAGGTAACTGGCTTCAGCAGAGCGCAGATACCAAATACTGTCCTTCTAGTGTAGCCGTAGTTAGGCCACC
ACTTCAAGAACTCTGTAGCACCGCCTACATACCTCGCTCTGCTAATCCTGTTACCAGTGGCTGCTGCCAG
TGGCGATAAGTCGTGTCTTACCGGGTTGGACTCAAGACGATAGTTACCGGATAAGGCGCAGCGGTCGGGC
TGAACGGGGGGTTCGTGCACACAGCCCAGCTTGGAGCGAACGACCTACACCGAACTGAGATACCTACAGC
GTGAGCTATGAGAAAGCGCCACGCTTCCCGAAGGGAGAAAGGCGGACAGGTATCCGGTAAGCGGCAGGGT
CGGAACAGGAGAGCGCACGAGGGAGCTTCCAGGGGGAAACGCCTGGTATCTTTATAGTCCTGTCGGGTTT
CGCCACCTCTGACTTGAGCGTCGATTTTTGTGATGCTCGTCAGGGGGGCGGAGCCTATGGAAAAACGCCA
GCAACGCGGCCTTTTTACGGTTCCTGGCCTTTTGCTGGCCTTTTGCTCACATGTTCTTTCCTGCGTTATC
CCCTGATTCTGTGGATAACCGTATTACCGCCTTTGAGTGAGCTGATACCGCTCGCCGCAGCCGAACGACC
GAGCGCAGCGAGTCAGTGAGCGAGGAAGCGGAAGAGCGCCTGATGCGGTATTTTCTCCTTACGCATCTGT
GCGGTATTTCACACCGCAATGGTGCACTCTCAGTACAATCTGCTCTGATGCCGCATAGTTAAGCCAGTAT
ACACTCCGCTATCGCTACGTGACTGGGTCATGGCTGCGCCCCGACACCCGCCAACACCCGCTGACGCGCC
CTGACGGGCTTGTCTGCTCCCGGCATCCGCTTACAGACAAGCTGTGACCGTCTCCGGGAGCTGCATGTGT
CAGAGGTTTTCACCGTCATCACCGAAACGCGCGAGGCAGCTGCGGTAAAGCTCATCAGCGTGGTCGTGAA
GCGATTCACAGATGTCTGCCTGTTCATCCGCGTCCAGCTCGTTGAGTTTCTCCAGAAGCGTTAATGTCTG
GCTTCTGATAAAGCGGGCCATGTTAAGGGCGGTTTTTTCCTGTTTGGTCACTGATGCCTCCGTGTAAGGG
GGATTTCTGTTCATGGGGGTAATGATACCGATGAAACGAGAGAGGATGCTCACGATACGGGTTACTGATG
ATGAACATGCCCGGTTACTGGAACGTTGTGAGGGTAAACAACTGGCGGTATGGATGCGGCGGGACCAGAG
AAAAATCACTCAGGGTCAATGCCAGCGCTTCGTTAATACAGATGTAGGTGTTCCACAGGGTAGCCAGCAG
CATCCTGCGATGCAGATCCGGAACATAATGGTGCAGGGCGCTGACTTCCGCGTTTCCAGACTTTACGAAA
CACGGAAACCGAAGACCATTCATGTTGTTGCTCAGGTCGCAGACGTTTTGCAGCAGCAGTCGCTTCACGT
TCGCTCGCGTATCGGTGATTCATTCTGCTAACCAGTAAGGCAACCCCGCCAGCCTAGCCGGGTCCTCAAC
GACAGGAGCACGATCATGCGCACCCGTGGGGCCGCCATGCCGGCGATAATGGCCTGCTTCTCGCCGAAAC
GTTTGGTGGCGGGACCAGTGACGAAGGCTTGAGCGAGGGCGTGCAAGATTCCGAATACCGCAAGCGACAG
GCCGATCATCGTCGCGCTCCAGCGAAAGCGGTCCTCGCCGAAAATGACCCAGAGCGCTGCCGGCACCTGT
CCTACGAGTTGCATGATAAAGAAGACAGTCATAAGTGCGGCGACGATAGTCATGCCCCGCGCCCACCGGA
AGGAGCTGACTGGGTTGAAGGCTCTCAAGGGCATCGGTCGAGATCCCGGTGCCTAATGAGTGAGCTAACT
TACATTAATTGCGTTGCGCTCACTGCCCGCTTTCCAGTCGGGAAACCTGTCGTGCCAGCTGCATTAATGA
ATCGGCCAACGCGCGGGGAGAGGCG
Features (pLannotate 1.2.2; 21 found; start..end, strand, type, name):
   1008..1085    -  promoter       lacI promoter: lacI
   1093..1372    -  CDS            TcR (fragment): tetracycline efflux protein; tet; confers resistance to tetracycline
   1394..1412    +  promoter       T7 promoter: promoter for bacteriophage T7 RNA polymerase
   1413..1437    +  protein_bind   lac operator: The lac repressor binds to the lac operator to inhibit transcription in E. coli. This inhibition can be relieved by adding lactose or isopropyl-β-D-thiogalactopyranoside (IPTG). lac repressor encoded by lacI
   1452..1474    +  RBS            RBS: efficient ribosome binding site from bacteriophage T7 gene 10 (Olins and Rangwala, 1989)
   1493..1509    +  CDS            capTEV™ (fragment): composite tag for in vivo biotinylation, TEV protease cleavage, and 6xHis tagging
   1520..1537    +  CDS            thrombin site: thrombin recognition and cleavage site
   1541..2386    +  CDS            PCO3 (sequence withheld): PCO3_ARATH - Also known as CpNIFS2 From Arabidopsis thaliana (Mouse-ear cress).
   2396..2413    +  CDS            9xHis (fragment): 9xHis affinity tag
   2423..2472    +  CDS            SET1 (fragment): solubility-enhancement tag derived from T7 phage gene 10B
   2480..2527    +  terminator     T7 terminator: transcription terminator for bacteriophage T7 RNA polymerase
   2564..2992    +  rep_origin     f1 ori (sequence partly withheld): f1 bacteriophage origin of replication; arrow indicates direction of (+) strand synthesis
   3045..3102    +  promoter       AmpR promoter (fragment): bla
   3111..3926    -  CDS            KanR: aminoglycoside phosphotransferase; aph(3')-Ia; confers resistance to kanamycin in bacteria or G418 (Geneticin®) in eukaryotes
   4048..4636    +  rep_origin     ori: high-copy-number ColE1/pMB1/pBR322/pUC origin of replication
   4822..4961    -  misc_feature   bom: basis of mobility region from pBR322
   5063..5254    -  CDS            rop: Rop protein, which maintains plasmids at low copy number; rop
   5271..5651    +  CDS            YPB1_ECOLX: Protein predicted: Swiss-Prot protein existence level 4. From Escherichia coli.
   5723..6014    -  CDS            TcR (fragment): tetracycline efflux protein; tet; confers resistance to tetracycline
   6029..6050    -  protein_bind   CAP binding site: CAP binding activates transcription in the presence of cAMP. E. coli catabolite activator protein
   6063..1007    -  CDS            lacI (across the origin): lac repressor; lacI; The lac repressor binds to the lac operator to inhibit transcription in E. coli. This inhibition can be relieved by adding lactose or isopropyl-β-D-thiogalactopyranoside (IPTG).
