[The description below was written by a language model from this plasmid's Addgene catalogue record and pLannotate feature annotations shown in this document.]
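Description:
pET-28a(+)-His(6)-AtPCO3(wt) is a bacterial expression plasmid of about 6.1 kb, built on the pET28a(+) backbone, for producing full-length wild-type plant cysteine oxidase 3 (PCO3) from Arabidopsis thaliana in E. coli. It is selected with kanamycin through an aminoglycoside phosphotransferase gene. It replicates from a ColE1/pBR322-type origin accompanied by the bom region and the rop gene, which keeps copy number low, in line with the catalogue's low-copy designation. An f1 phage origin is also present. Short annotations such as the tetracycline-resistance fragments, an AmpR promoter fragment and a predicted E. coli ORF are remnants of the pBR322-derived backbone rather than functional elements.

The expression cassette uses a T7 promoter followed directly by a lac operator and the phage T7 gene 10 ribosome binding site, with a T7 terminator downstream. The plasmid also carries lacI with its own promoter, so transcription is repressed until IPTG or lactose is added, and expression requires a host that supplies T7 RNA polymerase. The PCO3 coding sequence is preceded by a short histidine tag, which the annotation software labelled as a fragment of a composite tag, and by a thrombin recognition site. This matches the recorded N-terminal 6xHis/thrombin fusion and allows metal-affinity purification followed by tag removal. A second His-tag sequence from the vector lies just downstream of the insert. The record does not say whether it is translated, and the stated purpose mentions only the N-terminal tag. The cloning method is not recorded. The associated publication concerns the kinetic properties of Arabidopsis plant cysteine oxidases as oxygen sensors, so the plasmid probably serves to make recombinant enzyme for biochemical characterisation.
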