Addgene plasmid #191800: pET-28a(+)-His(6)-AtPCO3(wt)
Purpose: Full length wt AtPCO3 with Nt-His tag
Depositing lab: Emily Flashman. Depositing organization: University of Oxford. Publication: The plant cysteine oxidases from Arabidopsis thaliana are kinetically tailored to act as oxygen sensors. White MD, Kamps JJAG, East S, Taylor Kearney LJ, Flashman E. J Biol Chem. 2018 Jul 27;293(30):11786-11795. doi: 10.1074/jbc.RA118.003496. Epub 2018 May 30. PubMed 29848548.
Backbone
  Vector backbone: pET28a(+)
  Vector type: Bacterial Expression
Growth in bacteria
  Bacterial resistance: Kanamycin, 50 μg/mL
  Growth temperature: 37°C
  Growth strain: DH5alpha
  Copy number: Low Copy
Gene/Insert
  Gene/Insert name: AtPCO3
  Species: A. thaliana (mustard weed)
  Tag / fusion protein: 6xHis, Thrombin cleavage site (N terminal on insert)
  Cloning method: Unknown
Terms and licenses: Academic/Nonprofit Terms; Industry Terms: Not Available to Industry
How to cite: pET-28a(+)-His(6)-AtPCO3(wt) was a gift from Emily Flashman (Addgene plasmid # 191800 ; http://n2t.net/addgene:191800 ; RRID:Addgene_191800)
